Addgene plasmid #14598: pEF myc cycT2b (P#1717)
Depositing lab: Matija Peterlin. Publication: Transcriptional activity and substrate recognition of cyclin T2 from P-TEFb. Kurosu T, Zhang F, Peterlin BM. Gene. 2004 Dec 8. 343(1):173-9. 10.1016/j.gene.2004.08.027 PubMed 15563843.
Backbone
  Vector backbone: pEF-BOS-myc
  Backbone size w/o insert (bp): 5500
  Vector type: Mammalian Expression
Growth in bacteria
  Bacterial resistance: Ampicillin, 100 μg/mL
  Growth temperature: 37°C
  Growth strain: DH5alpha
  Copy number: Unknown
Gene/Insert
  Gene/Insert name: cycT2 (alt names: hCycT2; cyclin T2; cyclinT2)
  Species: H. sapiens (human)
  Insert size (bp): 2193
  Entrez Gene: CCNT2 (a.k.a. CYCT2)
  Tag / fusion protein: myc (N terminal on backbone)
  Cloning method: Restriction Enzyme; 5′ cloning site SalI (not destroyed); 3′ cloning site SpeI (not destroyed)
  Sequencing primers: 5′ EF1a forward primer
Terms and licenses: Academic/Nonprofit Terms; Industry Terms: Not Available to Industry
Depositor comments: See author's map for additional cloning information.
How to cite: pEF myc cycT2b (P#1717) was a gift from Matija Peterlin (Addgene plasmid # 14598 ; http://n2t.net/addgene:14598 ; RRID:Addgene_14598)
