[The description below was written by a language model from this plasmid's Addgene catalogue record.]
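Description:
pEF myc cycT2b is a mammalian expression plasmid built on the pEF-BOS-myc backbone (about 5.5 kb without insert) and carrying a human cyclin T2 (CCNT2) coding sequence of roughly 2.2 kb. The plasmid name indicates the T2b isoform, although the catalogue fields list the insert only as cycT2. The insert was placed between SalI and SpeI sites, both of which remain intact, so the cDNA can be excised or exchanged. The backbone supplies an N-terminal myc epitope tag, so the protein is produced as a myc–cyclin T2 fusion that can be detected or immunoprecipitated with anti-myc antibodies. The record does not explicitly name the promoter. However, the pEF-BOS backbone family and the recommended EF1a forward sequencing primer point to the human elongation factor 1α promoter, a strong constitutive element active in many mammalian cell types. The plasmid is propagated in E. coli under ampicillin selection. Its copy number is listed as unknown, and no mammalian selection marker is recorded. No feature table accompanies the entry, so the origin of replication, polyadenylation signal and other backbone elements cannot be described from the record.

Cyclin T2 is a regulatory subunit of P-TEFb, the positive transcription elongation factor in which a T-type cyclin partners with the kinase CDK9 to promote elongation by RNA polymerase II. The associated study concerns the transcriptional activity and substrate recognition of cyclin T2 within P-TEFb. The construct is therefore suited to transient expression of tagged cyclin T2 in mammalian cells, for example in functional transcription assays, interaction studies and comparisons with other cyclin T variants. The depositor notes that further cloning details are given on the author's map.
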