>Addgene plasmid #14598 | pEF myc cycT2b (P#1717) | addgene partial sequence | sequence record 21187 | EF1a-F 5'-TCAAGCCTCAGACAGTGGTTC-3'
CTTTNGGTGTCGTGAGGAATTAGCTTGCTTACATTTGCTTCTGACACAACTGTGTTCACTAGCAACCTCA
AACAGACACCATGCCGCATCACCACCATCATCACGCCATGCCGGAGCAGAAGCTGATATCCGAGGAGGAC
CTGGCCATGGCGTCGGGCCGTGGAGCTTCTTCTCGCTGGTTCTTTACTCGGGAACAGCTGGAGAACACGC
CGAGCCGCCGCTGCGGAGTGGAGGCGGATAAAGAGCTCTCGTGCCGCCAGCAGGCGGCCAACCTCATCCA
GGAGATGGGACAGCGTCTCAATGTCTCTCAGCTTACAATAAACACTGCGATTGTTTATATGCACAGGTTT
TATATGCACCATTCTTTCACCAAATTCAACAAAAATATAATATCGTCTACTGCATTATTTTTGGCTGCAA
AAGTGGAAGAACAGGCTCGAAAACTTGAACATGTTATCAAAGTAGCACATGCTTGTCTTCATCCTCTAGA
GCCACTGCTGGATACTAAATGTGATGCTTACCTTCAACAGACTCAAGAACTGGTTATACTTGAAGCCATA
ATGCTACAAACTCTAGGTTTTGAGATCACCATTGAACACCCACACACAGATGTGGTGAAATGTACCCAGT
TAGTAAGAGCAAGCAAGGATTTGGCACAGACATCCTATTTCATGGCTACCAACAGTCTGCATCTTACAAC
CTTCTGTCTTCAGTACAACCAACAGTGATAGNGTTGTATGCNTCATTTGGCTTGCAATGGTGNATGGGAA
NCCTGTTCACTGATGAAACATGGTGGAANNGTGANCTACGTACTCTAAATATAATGACTACCTGATTCNC
AATNTG
